Addgene plasmid #231350: pscAAV.T7-SP6-BC(p11-14)-CAG-EGFP-SV40pA-T7
Purpose: Self complementary AAV genome with barcodeless T7 RNA polymerase promoter and SP6-driven barcode, for tracking AAV concatemers via SpECTr. Also expresses EGFP from CAG promoter.
Depositing lab: Viviana Gradinaru. Depositing organization: California Institute of Technology. Publication: Spatial genomics of AAV vectors reveals mechanism of transcriptional crosstalk that enables targeted delivery of large genetic cargo. Coughlin GM, Borsos M, Barcelona BH, Appling N, Mayfield AMH, Mackey ED, Eser RA, Jackson CR, Chen X, Kumar SR, Gradinaru V. Nat Biotechnol. 2025 Mar 20. doi: 10.1038/s41587-025-02565-4. PubMed 40113953.
Backbone
  Vector backbone: pscAAV-CAG-GFP
  Vector type: AAV
Growth in bacteria
  Bacterial resistance: Ampicillin, 100 μg/mL
  Growth temperature: 30°C
  Growth strain: NEB Stable
  Copy number: High Copy
Gene/Insert
  Gene/Insert name: T7-SP6-BC(p11-14)
  Species: Other
  Insert size (bp): 202
  Cloning method: Gibson Cloning
Terms and licenses: Academic/Nonprofit Terms; Industry Terms: Not Available to Industry
Depositor comments: Also contains a CAG-driven EGFP
How to cite: pscAAV.T7-SP6-BC(p11-14)-CAG-EGFP-SV40pA-T7 was a gift from Viviana Gradinaru (Addgene plasmid # 231350 ; http://n2t.net/addgene:231350 ; RRID:Addgene_231350)
