[The description below was written by a language model from this plasmid's Addgene catalogue record and pLannotate feature annotations shown in this document.]
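Description:
pscAAV.T7-SP6-BC(p11-14)-CAG-EGFP-SV40pA-T7 is a self-complementary AAV genome plasmid built on the pscAAV-CAG-GFP backbone. The 5,075-nt sequenced record carries AAV2 inverted terminal repeat fragments flanking the payload; these ITRs are the cis elements needed for genome replication and packaging into capsids. In self-complementary designs one ITR is typically altered so that a double-stranded, hairpin-like genome is packaged, though the annotation only reports ITR fragments and does not identify which one is modified. In bacteria the plasmid is maintained through a high-copy ColE1/pUC-type origin and selected with ampicillin via the bla gene. Remnants of lacZα, lacI, rop, bom and the lac promoter/operator are backbone leftovers rather than functional payload.

Between the ITRs there are two functional modules. The 202-bp Gibson-cloned insert sits just inside the left ITR and holds a T7 promoter facing outward toward that ITR plus an SP6 promoter facing inward that drives the p11-14 barcode. A second T7 promoter lies after the SV40 poly(A) signal and points outward into the right ITR. These T7 promoters are described as barcodeless. According to the stated purpose, the arrangement supports SpECTr, a method for tracking AAV concatemers. The outward orientation suggests that T7 transcripts would acquire a barcode only by reading across an ITR junction into an adjoining genome, but the record does not spell out this mechanism. The second module is a CAG cassette (CMV enhancer, chicken β-actin promoter and chimeric β-actin/β-globin intron) expressing mammalian codon-optimized EGFP, which provides a fluorescent marker of transduced cells.
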