Features (pLannotate 1.2.2; 23 found; start..end, strand, type, name):
     22..81      +  repeat_region  AAV2 ITR (fragment): inverted terminal repeat of adeno-associated virus serotype 2 inverted
     73..142     -  repeat_region  AAV2 ITR (fragment): inverted terminal repeat of adeno-associated virus serotype 2 inverted
    164..182     -  promoter       T7 promoter: promoter for bacteriophage T7 RNA polymerase
    233..251     +  promoter       SP6 promoter: promoter for bacteriophage SP6 RNA polymerase
    369..617     +  enhancer       CMV enhancer (fragment): human cytomegalovirus immediate early enhancer
    619..894     +  promoter       chicken β-actin promoter: No description available
    895..1030    +  intron         hybrid intron (fragment): hybrid between chicken β-actin (CBA) and minute virus of mice (MMV) introns (Gray et al., 2011)
   1119..1249    +  intron         chimeric intron (fragment): chimera between introns from chicken β-actin and rabbit β-globin
   1247..1315    +  CDS            HBB (fragment): HBB_LEPEU - Experimental evidence at protein level: Swiss-Prot protein existence level 1. Involved in oxygen transport from the lung to the various peripheral tissues. From Lepus europaeus (European hare).
   1322..2041    +  CDS            EGFP: the original enhanced GFP (Yang et al., 1996) mammalian codon-optimized
   2072..2141    -  polyA_signal   SV40 poly(A) signal (fragment): SV40 polyadenylation signal
   2263..2281    +  promoter       T7 promoter: promoter for bacteriophage T7 RNA polymerase
   2287..2392    +  repeat_region  AAV2 ITR (fragment): inverted terminal repeat of adeno-associated virus serotype 2 inverted
   2426..2583    +  CDS            lacZα (fragment): LacZα fragment of β-galactosidase; lacZ fragment
   2589..2688    -  misc_feature   bom (fragment): basis of mobility region from pBR322
   2790..2825    -  CDS            rop (fragment): Rop protein, which maintains plasmids at low copy number; rop
   2920..3024    +  promoter       AmpR promoter: bla
   3025..3885    +  CDS            AmpR: β-lactamase; bla; confers resistance to ampicillin, carbenicillin, and related antibiotics
   4056..4644    +  rep_origin     ori: high-copy-number ColE1/pMB1/pBR322/pUC origin of replication
   4827..4919    +  CDS            lacI (fragment): lac repressor; lacI; The lac repressor binds to the lac operator to inhibit transcription in E. coli. This inhibition can be relieved by adding lactose or isopropyl-β-D-thiogalactopyranoside (IPTG).
   4932..4953    +  protein_bind   CAP binding site: CAP binding activates transcription in the presence of cAMP. E. coli catabolite activator protein
   4968..4998    +  promoter       lac promoter: promoter for the E. coli lac operon
   5006..5022    +  protein_bind   lac operator: The lac repressor binds to the lac operator to inhibit transcription in E. coli. This inhibition can be relieved by adding lactose or isopropyl-β-D-thiogalactopyranoside (IPTG). lac repressor encoded by lacI
>Addgene plasmid #231350 | pscAAV.T7-SP6-BC(p11-14)-CAG-EGFP-SV40pA-T7 | addgene full sequence | sequence record 459853 | Addgene NGS Result
AAAGCTTCCCGGGGGGATCTGGGCCACTCCCTCTCTGCGCGCTCGCTCGCTCACTGAGGCCGGGCGACCA
AAGGTCGCCCGGCCTCAGTGAGCGAGCGAGCGCGCAGAGAGGGAGTGGCCAACTCCATCACTAGGGGTTC
CTGGAGGGGTGGAGTCGTGACCTCCTATAGTGAGTCGTATTACCCGGCCAGGAACCGTAAAAAGGACTTG
CCCGCGTTGCTGGCGTTTAACGATTTAGGTGACACTATAGAATACACGGGTGGTAACCGTATTCATTGGA
TTTATGTGTATTTGCCAGTGATGGCAAATTGCCAAGGCTGCTACGGACGATGTGGAAGATGGCCCAAGAG
CATCTGGAGAGACAAAGGCCATTGACGTCAATAATGACGTATGTTCCCATAGTAACGCCAATAGGGACTT
TCCATTGACGTCAATGGGTGGAGTATTTACGGTAAACTGCCCACTTGGCAGTACATCAAGTGTATCATAT
GCCAAGTACGCCCCCTATTGACGTCAATGACGGTAAATGGCCCGCCTGGCATTATGCCCAGTACATGACC
TTATGGGACTTTCCTACTTGGCAGTACATCTACGTATTAGTCATCGCTATTACCATGGTCGAGGTGAGCC
CCACGTTCTGCTTCACTCTCCCCATCTCCCCCCCCTCCCCACCCCCAATTTTGTATTTATTTATTTTTTA
ATTATTTTGTGCAGCGATGGGGGCGGGGGGGGGGGGGGCGCGCGCGAGGCGGGGCGGGGCGGGGCGAGGG
GCGGGGCGGGGCGAGGCGGAGAGGTGCGGCGGCAGCCAATCAGAGCGGCGCGCTCCGAAAGTTTCCTTTT
ATGGCGAGGCGGCGGCGGCGGCGGCCCTATAAAAAGCGAAGCGCGCGGCGGGCGGGAGTCGCTGCGCGCT
GCCTTCGCCCCGTGCCCCGCTCCGCCGCCGCCTCGCGCCGCCCGCCCCGGCTCTGACTGACCGCGTTACT
CCCACAGGTGAGCGGGCGGGACGGCCCTTCTCCTCCGGGCTGTAATTAGCGCTTGGTTTAATGACGGCTT
GTTTCTTTTCTGTGGCTGCGTGAAAGCCTTGAGGGGCTCCGGGAGGGCCCTTTGTGCGGGGGGAGCGGCT
CGGGGCTGTCCGCGGGGGGACGGCTGCCTTCGGGGGGGACGGGGCAGGGCGGGGTTCGGCTTCTGGCGTG
TGACCGGCGGCTCTAGAGCCTCTGCTAACCATGTTCATGCCTTCTTCTTTTTCCTACAGCTCCTGGGCAA
CGTGCTGGTTATTGTGCTGTCTCATCATTTTGGCAAAGAATTGGATCCACCGGTCGCCACCATGGTGAGC
AAGGGCGAGGAGCTGTTCACCGGGGTGGTGCCCATCCTGGTCGAGCTGGACGGCGACGTAAACGGCCACA
AGTTCAGCGTGTCCGGCGAGGGCGAGGGCGATGCCACCTACGGCAAGCTGACCCTGAAGTTCATCTGCAC
CACCGGCAAGCTGCCCGTGCCCTGGCCCACCCTCGTGACCACCCTGACCTACGGCGTGCAGTGCTTCAGC
CGCTACCCCGACCACATGAAGCAGCACGACTTCTTCAAGTCCGCCATGCCCGAAGGCTACGTCCAGGAGC
GCACCATCTTCTTCAAGGACGACGGCAACTACAAGACCCGCGCCGAGGTGAAGTTCGAGGGCGACACCCT
GGTGAACCGCATCGAGCTGAAGGGCATCGACTTCAAGGAGGACGGCAACATCCTGGGGCACAAGCTGGAG
TACAACTACAACAGCCACAACGTCTATATCATGGCCGACAAGCAGAAGAACGGCATCAAGGTGAACTTCA
AGATCCGCCACAACATCGAGGACGGCAGCGTGCAGCTCGCCGACCACTACCAGCAGAACACCCCCATCGG
CGACGGCCCCGTGCTGCTGCCCGACAACCACTACCTGAGCACCCAGTCCGCCCTGAGCAAAGACCCCAAC
GAGAAGCGCGATCACATGGTCCTGCTGGAGTTCGTGACCGCCGCCGGGATCACTCTCGGCATGGACGAGC
TGTACAAGTAAAGCGGCCGCTAGGCCTCACCTGCGATCTCGATGCTTTATTTGTGAAATTTGTGATGCTA
TTGCTTTATTTGTAACCATTATAAGCTGCAATAAACAAGTTAACAACAACAATTGCATTCATTTTATGTT
TCAGGTTCAGGGGGAGGTGTGGGAGGTTTTTTAAATCACTGACGTTAAACGCCAGCAACGCGGGCAAGTC
CTTTTTACGGTTCCTGGCCGGGTAATACGACTCACTATAGGCTAGTCCACTCCCTCTCTGCGCGCTCGCT
CGCTCACTGAGGCCGGGCGACCAAAGGTCGCCCGACGCCCGGGCTTTGCCCGGGCGGCCTCAGTGAGCGA
GCGAGCGCGCAGAGAGGGACAGATCCGGGCCCGCATGCGTCGACAATTCACTGGCCGTCGTTTTACAACG
TCGTGACTGGGAAAACCCTGGCGTTACCCAACTTAATCGCCTTGCAGCACATCCCCCTTTCGCCAGCTGG
CGTAATAGCGAAGAGGCCCGCACCGATCGCCCTTCCCAACAGTTGCGCAGCCTGAATGGCGAATGGCGCC
TGATGCGGTATTTTCTCCTTACGCATCTGTGCGGTATTTCACACCGCATATGGTGCACTCTCAGTACAAT
CTGCTCTGATGCCGCATAGTTAAGCCAGCCCCGACACCCGCCAACACCCGCTGACGCGCCCTGACGGGCT
TGTCTGCTCCCGGCATCCGCTTACAGACAAGCTGTGACCGTCTCCGGGAGCTGCATGTGTCAGAGGTTTT
CACCGTCATCACCGAAACGCGCGAGACGAAAGGGCCTCGTGATACGCCTATTTTTATAGGTTAATGTCAT
GATAATAATGGTTTCTTAGACGTCAGGTGGCACTTTTCGGGGAAATGTGCGCGGAACCCCTATTTGTTTA
TTTTTCTAAATACATTCAAATATGTATCCGCTCATGAGACAATAACCCTGATAAATGCTTCAATAATATT
GAAAAAGGAAGAGTATGAGTATTCAACATTTCCGTGTCGCCCTTATTCCCTTTTTTGCGGCATTTTGCCT
TCCTGTTTTTGCTCACCCAGAAACGCTGGTGAAAGTAAAAGATGCTGAAGATCAGTTGGGTGCACGAGTG
GGTTACATCGAACTGGATCTCAACAGCGGTAAGATCCTTGAGAGTTTTCGCCCCGAAGAACGTTTTCCAA
TGATGAGCACTTTTAAAGTTCTGCTATGTGGCGCGGTATTATCCCGTATTGACGCCGGGCAAGAGCAACT
CGGTCGCCGCATACACTATTCTCAGAATGACTTGGTTGAGTACTCACCAGTCACAGAAAAGCATCTTACG
GATGGCATGACAGTAAGAGAATTATGCAGTGCTGCCATAACCATGAGTGATAACACTGCGGCCAACTTAC
TTCTGACAACGATCGGAGGACCGAAGGAGCTAACCGCTTTTTTGCACAACATGGGGGATCATGTAACTCG
CCTTGATCGTTGGGAACCGGAGCTGAATGAAGCCATACCAAACGACGAGCGTGACACCACGATGCCTGTA
GCAATGGCAACAACGTTGCGCAAACTATTAACTGGCGAACTACTTACTCTAGCTTCCCGGCAACAATTAA
TAGACTGGATGGAGGCGGATAAAGTTGCAGGACCACTTCTGCGCTCGGCCCTTCCGGCTGGCTGGTTTAT
TGCTGATAAATCTGGAGCCGGTGAGCGTGGGTCTCGCGGTATCATTGCAGCACTGGGGCCAGATGGTAAG
CCCTCCCGTATCGTAGTTATCTACACGACGGGGAGTCAGGCAACTATGGATGAACGAAATAGACAGATCG
CTGAGATAGGTGCCTCACTGATTAAGCATTGGTAACTGTCAGACCAAGTTTACTCATATATACTTTAGAT
TGATTTAAAACTTCATTTTTAATTTAAAAGGATCTAGGTGAAGATCCTTTTTGATAATCTCATGACCAAA
ATCCCTTAACGTGAGTTTTCGTTCCACTGAGCGTCAGACCCCGTAGAAAAGATCAAAGGATCTTCTTGAG
ATCCTTTTTTTCTGCGCGTAATCTGCTGCTTGCAAACAAAAAAACCACCGCTACCAGCGGTGGTTTGTTT
GCCGGATCAAGAGCTACCAACTCTTTTTCCGAAGGTAACTGGCTTCAGCAGAGCGCAGATACCAAATACT
GTTCTTCTAGTGTAGCCGTAGTTAGGCCACCACTTCAAGAACTCTGTAGCACCGCCTACATACCTCGCTC
TGCTAATCCTGTTACCAGTGGCTGCTGCCAGTGGCGATAAGTCGTGTCTTACCGGGTTGGACTCAAGACG
ATAGTTACCGGATAAGGCGCAGCGGTCGGGCTGAACGGGGGGTTCGTGCACACAGCCCAGCTTGGAGCGA
ACGACCTACACCGAACTGAGATACCTACAGCGTGAGCTATGAGAAAGCGCCACGCTTCCCGAAGGGAGAA
AGGCGGACAGGTATCCGGTAAGCGGCAGGGTCGGAACAGGAGAGCGCACGAGGGAGCTTCCAGGGGGAAA
CGCCTGGTATCTTTATAGTCCTGTCGGGTTTCGCCACCTCTGACTTGAGCGTCGATTTTTGTGATGCTCG
TCAGGGGGGCGGAGCCTATGGAAAAACGCCAGCAACGCGGCCTTTTTACGGTTCCTGGCCTTTTGCTGGC
CTTTTGCTCACATGTTCTTTCCTGCGTTATCCCCTGATTCTGTGGATAACCGTATTACCGCCTTTGAGTG
AGCTGATACCGCTCGCCGCAGCCGAACGACCGAGCGCAGCGAGTCAGTGAGCGAGGAAGCGGAAGAGCGC
CCAATACGCAAACCGCCTCTCCCCGCGCGTTGGCCGATTCATTAATGCAGCTGGCACGACAGGTTTCCCG
ACTGGAAAGCGGGCAGTGAGCGCAACGCAATTAATGTGAGTTAGCTCACTCATTAGGCACCCCAGGCTTT
ACACTTTATGCTTCCGGCTCGTATGTTGTGTGGAATTGTGAGCGGATAACAATTTCACACAGGAAACAGC
TATGACCATGATTACGCCAAGCTCTCGAGATCTAG
